Addgene plasmid #169299: SIN40C.EFS.eGFP.mArid3a-3'UTR-WT
Purpose: Constitutive overexpression of the 3'UTR of the murine Arid3a gene after a GFP, to evaluate miRNA binding. Regions not containing miR-125b or let-7c binding regions not included.
Depositing lab: Jan-Henning Klusmann. Depositing organization: Martin-Luther-Universitaet Halle-Wittenberg. Publication: The megakaryocytic transcription factor ARID3A suppresses leukemia pathogenesis. Alejo-Valle O, Weigert K, Bhayadia R, Ng M, Issa H, Beyer C, Emmrich S, Schuschel K, Ihling C, Sinz A, Zimmermann M, Wickenhauser C, Flasinski M, Regenyi EM, Labuhn M, Reinhardt D, Yaspo ML, Heckl D, Klusmann JH. Blood. 2021 Sep 27. pii: S0006-4971(21)01649-9. doi: 10.1182/blood.2021012231. PubMed 34570885.
Backbone
  Vector backbone: SIN40C
  Vector type: Lentiviral
Growth in bacteria
  Bacterial resistance: Ampicillin, 100 μg/mL
  Growth temperature: 37°C
  Growth strain: NEB Stable
  Copy number: High Copy
Gene/Insert
  Gene/Insert name: Arid3a-3'UTR-WT
  Species: M. musculus (mouse)
  Entrez Gene: Arid3a (a.k.a. Brig, Bright, Dr, Dri1, Dril1)
  Promoter: EFS
  Cloning method: Gibson Cloning
  Sequencing primers: 3′ WPRE-R
Terms and licenses: Academic/Nonprofit Terms; Industry Terms: Not Available to Industry
How to cite: SIN40C.EFS.eGFP.mArid3a-3'UTR-WT was a gift from Jan-Henning Klusmann (Addgene plasmid # 169299 ; http://n2t.net/addgene:169299 ; RRID:Addgene_169299)
