[The description below was written by a language model from this plasmid's Addgene catalogue record and pLannotate feature annotations shown in this document.]
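Description:
SIN40C.EFS.eGFP.mArid3a-3'UTR-WT is a self-inactivating HIV-1-based lentiviral reporter plasmid built on the SIN40C backbone and designed to test microRNA regulation of the murine Arid3a 3' untranslated region. In bacteria it is maintained through a high-copy ColE1/pUC-type origin and selected with ampicillin via the bla gene. An f1 origin and remnants of a lacZα/lac promoter cloning region flanked by T7 and T3 promoters are also present in the backbone. An SV40 origin and SV40 polyadenylation signal lie downstream of the 3' LTR.

The viral genome is transcribed in packaging cells from a hybrid upstream region containing the CMV enhancer, an SV40 promoter fragment and the RSV promoter, fused to a truncated 5' LTR. It is followed by the Ψ packaging signal with a gag fragment, the Rev response element for Rev-dependent nuclear export, and the cPPT/CTS. The U3-deleted 3' LTR inactivates LTR promoter activity after integration, so expression in transduced cells depends on the internal EFS (EF-1α core) promoter. This promoter constitutively drives EGFP, and according to the record the wild-type Arid3a 3'UTR sequence is placed after the GFP coding region. It is not annotated in the feature table but presumably occupies the unannotated gap between EGFP and the WPRE, which enhances transcript expression. Only the UTR portions carrying miR-125b or let-7c binding regions were included. Binding of these microRNAs to the reporter transcript would be read out as reduced GFP signal. The "WT" designation suggests comparison with binding-site mutant versions, although the record does not describe them.
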