Features (pLannotate 1.2.2; 27 found; start..end, strand, type, name):
    454..1042    +  misc_feature   WPRE: woodchuck hepatitis virus posttranscriptional regulatory element
   1093..1112    +  misc_feature   cPPT/CTS (fragment): central polypurine tract and central termination sequence of HIV-1
   1114..1347    +  LTR            3' LTR (ΔU3): self-inactivating 3' long terminal repeat (LTR) from HIV-1
   1425..1546    +  polyA_signal   SV40 poly(A) signal: SV40 polyadenylation signal
   1586..1721    +  rep_origin     SV40 ori: SV40 origin of replication
   1742..1760    -  promoter       T7 promoter: promoter for bacteriophage T7 RNA polymerase
   1768..1923    +  CDS            lacZα (fragment): LacZα fragment of β-galactosidase; lacZ fragment
   1928..2356    +  rep_origin     f1 ori (sequence partly withheld): f1 bacteriophage origin of replication; arrow indicates direction of (+) strand synthesis
   2409..2513    +  promoter       AmpR promoter: bla
   2514..3374    +  CDS            AmpR: β-lactamase; bla; confers resistance to ampicillin, carbenicillin, and related antibiotics
   3545..4133    +  rep_origin     ori: high-copy-number ColE1/pMB1/pBR322/pUC origin of replication
   4316..4408    +  CDS            lacI (fragment): lac repressor; lacI; The lac repressor binds to the lac operator to inhibit transcription in E. coli. This inhibition can be relieved by adding lactose or isopropyl-β-D-thiogalactopyranoside (IPTG).
   4421..4442    +  protein_bind   CAP binding site: CAP binding activates transcription in the presence of cAMP. E. coli catabolite activator protein
   4457..4487    +  promoter       lac promoter: promoter for the E. coli lac operon
   4495..4511    +  protein_bind   lac operator: The lac repressor binds to the lac operator to inhibit transcription in E. coli. This inhibition can be relieved by adding lactose or isopropyl-β-D-thiogalactopyranoside (IPTG). lac repressor encoded by lacI
   4556..4574    +  promoter       T3 promoter: promoter for bacteriophage T3 RNA polymerase
   4619..4998    +  enhancer       CMV enhancer: human cytomegalovirus immediate early enhancer
   5055..5246    +  promoter       SV40 promoter (fragment): SV40 enhancer and early promoter
   5265..5491    +  promoter       RSV promoter: Rous sarcoma virus enhancer/promoter
   5492..5672    +  LTR            5' LTR (truncated): truncated 5' long terminal repeat (LTR) from HIV-1
   5719..5844    +  misc_feature   HIV-1 Ψ: packaging signal of human immunodeficiency virus type 1
   5828..6191    +  CDS            HIV-1 gag (fragment): gag protein from human immunodeficiency virus 1; gag
   6337..6570    +  misc_feature   RRE: The Rev response element (RRE) of HIV-1 allows for Rev-dependent mRNA export from the nucleus to the cytoplasm.
   6947..6971    +  CDS            Rev (fragment): human immunodeficiency virus 1 (HIV-1) Rev protein; rev; enhances nuclear export of unspliced and incompletely spliced viral mRNAs
   7012..7129    +  misc_feature   cPPT/CTS: central polypurine tract and central termination sequence of HIV-1
   7199..7410    +  promoter       EF-1α core promoter: core promoter for human elongation factor EF-1α
   7433..223     +  CDS            EGFP (across the origin): the original enhanced GFP (Yang et al., 1996) mammalian codon-optimized
>Addgene plasmid #169299 | SIN40C.EFS.eGFP.mArid3a-3'UTR-WT | addgene full sequence | sequence record 345852 | Addgene NGS Result
CAAGATCCGCCACAACATCGAGGACGGCAGCGTGCAGCTCGCCGACCACTACCAGCAGAACACCCCCATC
GGCGACGGCCCCGTGCTGCTGCCCGACAACCACTACCTGAGCACCCAGTCCGCCCTGAGCAAAGACCCCA
ACGAGAAGCGCGATCACATGGTCCTGCTGGAGTTCGTGACCGCCGCCGGGATCACTCTCGGCATGGACGA
GCTGTACAAGTAAACATGTCGCACGTCTGTTTACCTCATGAATCCCGGCACATATTTGTGTTCATTCAGG
GAAACAGACTTTTTTTAGGGTAACTGGCTCAGGGATATAGCAGCCAGCGCAAGTTTCTTTCTACCTCAGG
TCTTTTGACACCTGGTACCTCAGGGCTTGGCGTTGAGACACCCAAACTCAGGGCAAAGAACTGTTTTCTA
CCTCTGGTCAGGCGTAAAACGCGTTAAGTCGACAATCAACCTCTGGATTACAAAATTTGTGAAAGATTGA
CTGGTATTCTTAACTATGTTGCTCCTTTTACGCTATGTGGATACGCTGCTTTAATGCCTTTGTATCATGC
TATTGCTTCCCGTATGGCTTTCATTTTCTCCTCCTTGTATAAATCCTGGTTGCTGTCTCTTTATGAGGAG
TTGTGGCCCGTTGTCAGGCAACGTGGCGTGGTGTGCACTGTGTTTGCTGACGCAACCCCCACTGGTTGGG
GCATTGCCACCACCTGTCAGCTCCTTTCCGGGACTTTCGCTTTCCCCCTCCCTATTGCCACGGCGGAACT
CATCGCCGCCTGCCTTGCCCGCTGCTGGACAGGGGCTCGGCTGTTGGGCACTGACAATTCCGTGGTGTTG
TCGGGGAAATCATCGTCCTTTCCTTGGCTGCTCGCCTGTGTTGCCACCTGGATTCTGCGCGGGACGTCCT
TCTGCTACGTCCCTTCGGCCCTCAATCCAGCGGACCTTCCTTCCCGCGGCCTGCTGCCGGCTCTGCGGCC
TCTTCCGCGTCTTCGCCTTCGCCCTCAGACGAGTCGGATCTCCCTTTGGGCCGCCTCCCCGCGTCGACTT
TAAGACCAATGACTTACAAGGCAGCTGTAGATCTTAGCCACTTTTTAAAAGAAAAGGGGGGACTGGAAGG
GCTAATTCACTCCCAACGAAGACAAGATCTGCTTTTTGCTTGTACTGGGTCTCTCTGGTTAGACCAGATC
TGAGCCTGGGAGCTCTCTGGCTAACTAGGGAACCCACTGCTTAAGCCTCAATAAAGCTTGCCTTGAGTGC
TTCAAGTAGTGTGTGCCCGTCTGTTGTGTGACTCTGGTAACTAGAGATCCCTCAGACCCTTTTAGTCAGT
GTGGAAAATCTCTAGCAGTACGTATAGTAGTTCATGTCATCTTATTATTCAGTATTTATAACTTGCAAAG
AAATGAATATCAGAGAGTGAGAGGAACTTGTTTATTGCAGCTTATAATGGTTACAAATAAAGCAATAGCA
TCACAAATTTCACAAATAAAGCATTTTTTTCACTGCATTCTAGTTGTGGTTTGTCCAAACTCATCAATGT
ATCTTATCATGTCTGGCTCTAGCTATCCCGCCCCTAACTCCGCCCATCCCGCCCCTAACTCCGCCCAGTT
CCGCCCATTCTCCGCCCCATGGCTGACTAATTTTTTTTATTTATGCAGAGGCCGAGGCCGCCTCGGCCTC
TGAGCTATTCCAGAAGTAGTGAGGAGGCTTTTTTGGAGGCCTAGGGACGTACCCAATTCGCCCTATAGTG
AGTCGTATTACGCGCGCTCACTGGCCGTCGTTTTACAACGTCGTGACTGGGAAAACCCTGGCGTTACCCA
ACTTAATCGCCTTGCAGCACATCCCCCTTTCGCCAGCTGGCGTAATAGCGAAGAGGCCCGCACCGATCGC
CCTTCCCAACAGTTGCGCAGCCTGAATGGCGAATGGG
[124 nt withheld, positions 1928-2051]
C
[91 nt withheld, positions 2053-2143]
A
[49 nt withheld, positions 2145-2193]
CCTTTGACGTTGGAGTCCACGTTCTTT
[37 nt withheld, positions 2221-2257]
ACCCTATCTCGGTCTATTCTTTTGATTTATAAGGGATTTTGCCGATTTCGGCCTATTGGTTAAAAAATGA
GCTGATTTAACAAAAATTTAACGCGAATTTTAACAAAATATTAACGCTTACAATTTAGGTGGCACTTTTC
GGGGAAATGTGCGCGGAACCCCTATTTGTTTATTTTTCTAAATACATTCAAATATGTATCCGCTCATGAG
ACAATAACCCTGATAAATGCTTCAATAATATTGAAAAAGGAAGAGTATGAGTATTCAACATTTCCGTGTC
GCCCTTATTCCCTTTTTTGCGGCATTTTGCCTTCCTGTTTTTGCTCACCCAGAAACGCTGGTGAAAGTAA
AAGATGCTGAAGATCAGTTGGGTGCACGAGTGGGTTACATCGAACTGGATCTCAACAGCGGTAAGATCCT
TGAGAGTTTTCGCCCCGAAGAACGTTTTCCAATGATGAGCACTTTTAAAGTTCTGCTATGTGGCGCGGTA
TTATCCCGTATTGACGCCGGGCAAGAGCAACTCGGTCGCCGCATACACTATTCTCAGAATGACTTGGTTG
AGTACTCACCAGTCACAGAAAAGCATCTTACGGATGGCATGACAGTAAGAGAATTATGCAGTGCTGCCAT
AACCATGAGTGATAACACTGCGGCCAACTTACTTCTGACAACGATCGGAGGACCGAAGGAGCTAACCGCT
TTTTTGCACAACATGGGGGATCATGTAACTCGCCTTGATCGTTGGGAACCGGAGCTGAATGAAGCCATAC
CAAACGACGAGCGTGACACCACGATGCCTGTAGCAATGGCAACAACGTTGCGCAAACTATTAACTGGCGA
ACTACTTACTCTAGCTTCCCGGCAACAATTAATAGACTGGATGGAGGCGGATAAAGTTGCAGGACCACTT
CTGCGCTCGGCCCTTCCGGCTGGCTGGTTTATTGCTGATAAATCTGGAGCCGGTGAGCGTGGGTCTCGCG
GTATCATTGCAGCACTGGGGCCAGATGGTAAGCCCTCCCGTATCGTAGTTATCTACACGACGGGGAGTCA
GGCAACTATGGATGAACGAAATAGACAGATCGCTGAGATAGGTGCCTCACTGATTAAGCATTGGTAACTG
TCAGACCAAGTTTACTCATATATACTTTAGATTGATTTAAAACTTCATTTTTAATTTAAAAGGATCTAGG
TGAAGATCCTTTTTGATAATCTCATGACCAAAATCCCTTAACGTGAGTTTTCGTTCCACTGAGCGTCAGA
CCCCGTAGAAAAGATCAAAGGATCTTCTTGAGATCCTTTTTTTCTGCGCGTAATCTGCTGCTTGCAAACA
AAAAAACCACCGCTACCAGCGGTGGTTTGTTTGCCGGATCAAGAGCTACCAACTCTTTTTCCGAAGGTAA
CTGGCTTCAGCAGAGCGCAGATACCAAATACTGTTCTTCTAGTGTAGCCGTAGTTAGGCCACCACTTCAA
GAACTCTGTAGCACCGCCTACATACCTCGCTCTGCTAATCCTGTTACCAGTGGCTGCTGCCAGTGGCGAT
AAGTCGTGTCTTACCGGGTTGGACTCAAGACGATAGTTACCGGATAAGGCGCAGCGGTCGGGCTGAACGG
GGGGTTCGTGCACACAGCCCAGCTTGGAGCGAACGACCTACACCGAACTGAGATACCTACAGCGTGAGCT
ATGAGAAAGCGCCACGCTTCCCGAAGGGAGAAAGGCGGACAGGTATCCGGTAAGCGGCAGGGTCGGAACA
GGAGAGCGCACGAGGGAGCTTCCAGGGGGAAACGCCTGGTATCTTTATAGTCCTGTCGGGTTTCGCCACC
TCTGACTTGAGCGTCGATTTTTGTGATGCTCGTCAGGGGGGCGGAGCCTATGGAAAAACGCCAGCAACGC
GGCCTTTTTACGGTTCCTGGCCTTTTGCTGGCCTTTTGCTCACATGTTCTTTCCTGCGTTATCCCCTGAT
TCTGTGGATAACCGTATTACCGCCTTTGAGTGAGCTGATACCGCTCGCCGCAGCCGAACGACCGAGCGCA
GCGAGTCAGTGAGCGAGGAAGCGGAAGAGCGCCCAATACGCAAACCGCCTCTCCCCGCGCGTTGGCCGAT
TCATTAATGCAGCTGGCACGACAGGTTTCCCGACTGGAAAGCGGGCAGTGAGCGCAACGCAATTAATGTG
AGTTAGCTCACTCATTAGGCACCCCAGGCTTTACACTTTATGCTTCCGGCTCGTATGTTGTGTGGAATTG
TGAGCGGATAACAATTTCACACAGGAAACAGCTATGACCATGATTACGCCAAGCGCGCAATTAACCCTCA
CTAAAGGGAACAAAAGCTGGAGCTGCAAGCGGTACCGTCGACCTGCAGGTTGACATTGATTATTGACTAG
TTATTAATAGTAATCAATTACGGGGTCATTAGTTCATAGCCCATATATGGAGTTCCGCGTTACATAACTT
ACGGTAAATGGCCCGCCTGGCTGACCGCCCAACGACCCCCGCCCATTGACGTCAATAATGACGTATGTTC
CCATAGTAACGCCAATAGGGACTTTCCATTGACGTCAATGGGTGGAGTATTTACGGTAAACTGCCCACTT
GGCAGTACATCAAGTGTATCATATGCCAAGTACGCCCCCTATTGACGTCAATGACGGTAAATGGCCCGCC
TGGCATTATGCCCAGTACATGACCTTATGGGACTTTCCTACTTGGCAGTACATCTACGTATTAGTCATCG
CTATTACCATGGCGCGCCATGCAGGGCCTGAAATAACCTCTGAAAGAGGAACTTGGTTAGGTACCTTCTG
AGGCGGAAAGAACCAGCTGTGGAATGTGTGTCAGTTAGGGTGTGGAAAGTCCCCAGGCTCCCCAGCAGGC
AGAAGTATGCAAAGCATGCATCTCAATTAGTCAGCAACCAGGTGTGGAAAGTCCCCAGGCTCCCCAGCAG
GCAGAAGTATGCAAAGCATGCATCTCAATTAGTCAGCAACCATAGTCCCTTAAGAGGCGCGCCTTAATGT
AGTCTTATGCAATACTCTTGTAGTCTTGCAACATGGTAACGATGAGTTAGCAACATGCCTTACAAGGAGA
GAAAAAGCACCGTGCATGCCGATTGGTGGAAGTAAGGTGGTACGATCGTGCCTTATTAGGAAGGCAACAG
ACGGGTCTGACATGGATTGGACGAACCACTGAATTGCCGCATTGCAGAGATATTGTATTTAAGTGCCTAG
CTCGATACATAAACGGGTCTCTCTGGTTAGACCAGATCTGAGCCTGGGAGCTCTCTGGCTAACTAGGGAA
CCCACTGCTTAAGCCTCAATAAAGCTTGCCTTGAGTGCTTCAAGTAGTGTGTGCCCGTCTGTTGTGTGAC
TCTGGTAACTAGAGATCCCTCAGACCCTTTTAGTCAGTGTGGAAAATCTCTAGCAGTGGCGCCCGAACAG
GGACTTGAAAGCGAAAGGGAAACCAGAGGAGCTCTCTCGACGCAGGACTCGGCTTGCTGAAGCGCGCACG
GCAAGAGGCGAGGGGCGGCGACTGGTGAGTACGCCAAAAATTTTGACTAGCGGAGGCTAGAAGGAGAGAG
ATGGGTGCGAGAGCGTCAGTATTAAGCGGGGGAGAATTAGATCGCGATGGGAAAAAATTCGGTTAAGGCC
AGGGGGAAAGAAAAAATATAAATTAAAACATATAGTATGGGCAAGCAGGGAGCTAGAACGATTCGCAGTT
AATCCTGGCCTGTTAGAAACATCAGAAGGCTGTAGACAAATACTGGGACAGCTACAACCATCCCTTCAGA
CAGGATCAGAAGAACTTAGATCATTATATAATACAGTAGCAACCCTCTATTGTGTGCATCAAAGGATAGA
GATAAAAGACACCAAGGAAGCTTTAGACAAGATAGAGGAAGAGCAAAACAAAAGTAAGACCACCGCACAG
CAAGCGGCCGCTGATCTTCAGACCTGGAGGAGGAGATATGAGGGACAATTGGAGAAGTGAATTATATAAA
TATAAAGTAGTAAAAATTGAACCATTAGGAGTAGCACCCACCAAGGCAAAGAGAAGAGTGGTGCAGAGAG
AAAAAAGAGCAGTGGGAATAGGAGCTTTGTTCCTTGGGTTCTTGGGAGCAGCAGGAAGCACTATGGGCGC
AGCGTCAATGACGCTGACGGTACAGGCCAGACAATTATTGTCTGGTATAGTGCAGCAGCAGAACAATTTG
CTGAGGGCTATTGAGGCGCAACAGCATCTGTTGCAACTCACAGTCTGGGGCATCAAGCAGCTCCAGGCAA
GAATCCTGGCTGTGGAAAGATACCTAAAGGATCAACAGCTCCTGGGGATTTGGGGTTGCTCTGGAAAACT
CATTTGCACCACTGCTGTGCCTTGGAATGCTAGTTGGAGTAATAAATCTCTGGAACAGATTTGGAATCAC
ACGACCTGGATGGAGTGGGACAGAGAAATTAACAATTACACAAGCTTAATACACTCCTTAATTGAAGAAT
CGCAAAACCAGCAAGAAAAGAATGAACAAGAATTATTGGAATTAGATAAATGGGCAAGTTTGTGGAATTG
GTTTAACATAACAAATTGGCTGTGGTATATAAAATTATTCATAATGATAGTAGGAGGCTTGGTAGGTTTA
AGAATAGTTTTTGCTGTACTTTCTATAGTGAATAGAGTTAGGCAGGGATATTCACCATTATCGTTTCAGA
CCCACCTCCCAACCCCGAGGGGACAATTCTAGATCTTGAGACAAATGGCAGTATTCATCCACAATTTTAA
AAGAAAAGGGGGGATTGGGGGGTACAGTGCAGGGGAAAGAATAGTAGACATAATAGCAACAGACATACAA
ACTAAAGAATTACAAAAACAAATTACAAAAATTCAAAATTTTCGGGTTTATTACAGGGACAGCAGAGATC
CACTTTGGCGCCGGCTCGAGTTGGCTCCGGTGCCCGTCAGTGGGCAGAGCGCACATCGCCCACAGTCCCC
GAGAAGTTGGGGGGAGGGGTCGGCAATTGATCCGGTGCCTAGAGAAGGTGGCGCGGGGTAAACTGGGAAA
GTGATGTCGTGTACTGGCTCCGCCTTTTTCCCGAGGGTGGGGGAGAACCGTATATAAGTGCAGTAGTCGC
CGTGAACGTTCTTTTTCGCAACGGGTTTGCCGCCAGAACACAGGTGTCGTGACGGATCCGCCACCATGGT
GAGCAAGGGCGAGGAGCTGTTCACCGGGGTGGTGCCCATCCTGGTCGAGCTGGACGGCGACGTAAACGGC
CACAAGTTCAGCGTGTCCGGCGAGGGCGAGGGCGATGCCACCTACGGCAAGCTGACCCTGAAGTTCATCT
GCACCACCGGCAAGCTGCCCGTGCCCTGGCCCACCCTCGTGACCACCCTGACCTACGGCGTGCAGTGCTT
CAGCCGCTACCCCGACCACATGAAGCAGCACGACTTCTTCAAGTCCGCCATGCCCGAAGGCTACGTCCAG
GAGCGCACCATCTTCTTCAAGGACGACGGCAACTACAAGACCCGCGCCGAGGTGAAGTTCGAGGGCGACA
CCCTGGTGAACCGCATCGAGCTGAAGGGCATCGACTTCAAGGAGGACGGCAACATCCTGGGGCACAAGCT
GGAGTACAACTACAACAGCCACAACGTCTATATCATGGCCGACAAGCAGAAGAACGGCATCAAGGTGAAC
TT
